Addgene plasmid #113750: pENTR-R4R3-2xmEGFP-C
Purpose: Gateway multi-site entry clone for second position 2x mEGFP (C-terminal tag). Introduced into the genome via homology-directed repair after an LR reaction with homology sequences.
Depositing lab: Magdalena Bezanilla. Depositing organization: Dartmouth College and Medical School. Publication: Efficient and modular CRISPR-Cas9 vector system for Physcomitrella patens. Mallett DR, Chang M, Cheng X, Bezanilla M. Plant Direct. 2019 Sep 12;3(9):e00168. doi: 10.1002/pld3.168. eCollection 2019 Sep. PubMed 31523744.
Backbone
  Vector backbone: pDONR221-P4rP3r
  Backbone manufacturer: Invitrogen
  Backbone size w/o insert (bp): 2540
  Vector type: CRISPR ; Gateway Entry Vector
Growth in bacteria
  Bacterial resistance: Kanamycin, 50 μg/mL
  Growth temperature: 37°C
  Growth strain: DH5alpha
  Copy number: High Copy
Gene/Insert
  Gene/Insert name: mEGFP-mEGFP
  Insert size (bp): 1452
  Tag / fusion protein: 2xmEGFP (C terminal on insert)
  Cloning method: Gateway Cloning
  Sequencing primers: 5′ M13 Forward; 3′ M13 Reverse
Terms and licenses: Academic/Nonprofit Terms; Industry Terms: Not Available to Industry
Depositor comments: Second position vector for three-way Gateway LR reaction to insert C-terminal mEGFP-mEGFP at your locus of interest.
How to cite: pENTR-R4R3-2xmEGFP-C was a gift from Magdalena Bezanilla (Addgene plasmid # 113750 ; http://n2t.net/addgene:113750 ; RRID:Addgene_113750)
