[The description below was written by a language model from this plasmid's Addgene catalogue record and pLannotate feature annotations shown in this document.]
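Description:
pENTR-R4R3-2xmEGFP-C is a Gateway MultiSite entry clone built in the Invitrogen pDONR221-P4rP3r backbone. It belongs to a modular CRISPR-Cas9 vector toolkit developed for the moss Physcomitrella patens. It is propagated in E. coli as a high-copy plasmid from a ColE1/pUC-type origin and selected with kanamycin through an aminoglycoside phosphotransferase gene. The sequenced record is about 4.1 kb. It also carries standard donor-vector elements: rrnB T1 and T2 transcription terminators upstream of the cloning region, which insulate the insert from read-through, a T7 promoter on the far side, and small lacI and lacZα remnants with no functional role.

The payload is a tandem pair of monomeric EGFP coding sequences (mEGFP-mEGFP, roughly 1.45 kb) joined by a very short linker. The pair is flanked by Gateway attR-type recombination sites. The automated annotation labels the upstream site attR1 with an overlapping attB4 core, which fits the attR4 site expected from the plasmid name and backbone, and it labels the downstream site attR3. No promoter or terminator for expression in plants is annotated around the fluorescent protein cassette, consistent with its intended use as a knock-in tag driven by the endogenous locus.

The plasmid serves as the second-position module in a three-way LR reaction. It is combined with first- and third-position entry clones carrying homology sequences from a target locus, which assembles a donor template. When that template is supplied together with Cas9-mediated cleavage, homology-directed repair inserts the double mEGFP in frame at the C-terminus of the gene of interest, giving a brighter tag for live imaging of the native protein.
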