Features (pLannotate 1.2.2; 12 found; start..end, strand, type, name):
    121..213     +  CDS            lacI (fragment): lac repressor; lacI; The lac repressor binds to the lac operator to inhibit transcription in E. coli. This inhibition can be relieved by adding lactose or isopropyl-β-D-thiogalactopyranoside (IPTG).
    268..295     -  terminator     rrnB T2 terminator: transcription terminator T2 from the E. coli rrnB gene
    427..470     +  terminator     rrnB T1 terminator: Escherichia coli rrnB; transcription terminator T1 from the E. coli rrnB gene
    517..553     -  CDS            lacZα (fragment): LacZα fragment of β-galactosidase; lacZ fragment
    603..722     -  protein_bind   attR1: mutant version of attR; recombination site for the Gateway® LR reaction LR Clonase™
    706..726     -  protein_bind   attB4: mutant version of attB; core recombination site for the Gateway® BP reaction BP Clonase™
    735..1451    +  CDS            mEGFP: mEGFP is a basic (constitutively fluorescent) green fluorescent protein published in 2002, derived from Aequorea victoria. It has moderate acid sensitivity.
   1458..2174    +  CDS            mEGFP: mEGFP is a basic (constitutively fluorescent) green fluorescent protein published in 2002, derived from Aequorea victoria. It has moderate acid sensitivity.
   2179..2302    +  protein_bind   attR3: mutant version of attR; recombination site for the Gateway® LR reaction LR Clonase™
   2358..2376    -  promoter       T7 promoter: promoter for bacteriophage T7 RNA polymerase
   2510..3319    +  CDS            KanR: aminoglycoside phosphotransferase; aph(3')-Ia; confers resistance to kanamycin in bacteria or G418 (Geneticin®) in eukaryotes
   3466..4054    +  rep_origin     ori: high-copy-number ColE1/pMB1/pBR322/pUC origin of replication
>Addgene plasmid #113750 | pENTR-R4R3-2xmEGFP-C | addgene full sequence | sequence record 238960 | Addgene NGS Result
CTTTCCTGCGTTATCCCCTGATTCTGTGGATAACCGTATTACCGCCTTTGAGTGAGCTGATACCGCTCGC
CGCAGCCGAACGACCGAGCGCAGCGAGTCAGTGAGCGAGGAAGCGGAAGAGCGCCCAATACGCAAACCGC
CTCTCCCCGCGCGTTGGCCGATTCATTAATGCAGCTGGCACGACAGGTTTCCCGACTGGAAAGCGGGCAG
TGAGCGCAACGCAATTAATACGCGTACCGCTAGCCAGGAAGAGTTTGTAGAAACGCAAAAAGGCCATCCG
TCAGGATGGCCTTCTGCTTAGTTTGATGCCTGGCAGTTTATGGCGGGCGTCCTGCCCGCCACCCTCCGGG
CCGTTGCTTCACAACGTTCAAATCCGCTCCCGGCGGATTTGTCCTACTCAGGAGAGCGTTCACCGACAAA
CAACAGATAAAACGAAAGGCCCAGTCTTCCGACTGAGCCTTTCGTTTTATTTGATGCCTGGCAGTTCCCT
ACTCTCGCGTTAACGCTAGCATGGATGTTTTCCCAGTCACGACGTTGTAAAACGACGGCCAGTCTTAAGC
TCGGGCCCCTACAGGTCACTAATACCATCTAAGTAGTTGATTCATAGTGACTGGATATGTTGTGTTTTAC
AGTATTATGTAGTCTGTTTTTTATGCAAAATCTAATTTAATATATTGATATTTATATCATTTTACGTTTC
TCGTTCAACTTTTCTATACAAAGTTGAAGGATCCATGGTGAGCAAGGGCGAGGAGCTGTTCACCGGGGTG
GTGCCCATCCTGGTCGAGCTGGACGGCGACGTAAACGGCCACAAGTTCAGCGTGTCCGGCGAGGGCGAGG
GCGATGCCACCTACGGCAAGCTGACCCTGAAGTTCATCTGCACCACCGGCAAGCTGCCCGTGCCCTGGCC
CACCCTCGTGACCACCCTGACCTACGGCGTGCAGTGCTTCAGCCGCTACCCCGACCACATGAAGCAGCAC
GACTTCTTCAAGTCCGCCATGCCCGAAGGCTACGTCCAGGAGCGCACCATCTTCTTCAAGGACGACGGCA
ACTACAAGACCCGCGCCGAGGTGAAGTTCGAGGGCGACACCCTGGTGAACCGCATCGAGCTGAAGGGCAT
CGACTTCAAGGAGGACGGCAACATCCTGGGGCACAAGCTGGAGTACAACTACAACAGCCACAACGTCTAT
ATCATGGCCGACAAGCAGAAGAACGGCATCAAGGTGAACTTCAAGATCCGCCACAACATCGAGGACGGCA
GCGTGCAGCTCGCCGACCACTACCAGCAGAACACCCCCATCGGCGACGGCCCCGTGCTGCTGCCCGACAA
CCACTACCTGAGCACCCAGTCCAAGCTTAGCAAAGACCCCAACGAGAAGCGCGATCACATGGTCCTGCTG
GAGTTCGTGACCGCCGCCGGGATCACTCTCGGCATGGACGAGCTGTACAAGAGATCCATGGTGAGCAAGG
GCGAGGAGCTGTTCACCGGGGTGGTGCCCATCCTGGTCGAGCTGGACGGCGACGTAAACGGCCACAAGTT
CAGCGTGTCCGGCGAGGGCGAGGGCGATGCCACCTACGGCAAGCTGACCCTGAAGTTCATCTGCACCACC
GGCAAGCTGCCCGTGCCCTGGCCCACCCTCGTGACCACCCTGACCTACGGCGTGCAGTGCTTCAGCCGCT
ACCCCGACCACATGAAGCAGCACGACTTCTTCAAGTCCGCCATGCCCGAAGGCTACGTCCAGGAGCGCAC
CATCTTCTTCAAGGACGACGGCAACTACAAGACCCGCGCCGAGGTGAAGTTCGAGGGCGACACCCTGGTG
AACCGCATCGAGCTGAAGGGCATCGACTTCAAGGAGGACGGCAACATCCTGGGGCACAAGCTGGAGTACA
ACTACAACAGCCACAACGTCTATATCATGGCCGACAAGCAGAAGAACGGCATCAAGGTGAACTTCAAGAT
CCGCCACAACATCGAGGACGGCAGCGTGCAGCTCGCCGACCACTACCAGCAGAACACCCCCATCGGCGAC
GGCCCCGTGCTGCTGCCCGACAACCACTACCTGAGCACCCAGTCCAAGCTTAGCAAAGACCCCAACGAGA
AGCGCGATCACATGGTCCTGCTGGAGTTCGTGACCGCCGCCGGGATCACTCTCGGCATGGACGAGCTGTA
CAAGTAAACAACTTTGTATAATAAAGTTGAACGAGAAACGTAAAATGATATAAATATCAATATATTAAAT
TAGATTTTGCATAAAAAACAGACTACATAATACTGTAAAACACAACATATCCAGTCACTATGAATCAACT
ACTTAGATGGTATTAGTGACCTGTACTGCAGGGCGGCCGCGATATCCCCTATAGTGAGTCGTATTACATG
GTCATAGCTGTTTCCTGGCAGCTCTGGCCCGTGTCTCAAAATCTCTGATGTTACATTGCACAAGATAAAA
ATATATCATCATGAACAATAAAACTGTCTGCTTACATAAACAGTAATACAAGGGGTGTTATGAGCCATAT
TCAACGGGAAACGTCGAGGCCGCGATTAAATTCCAACATGGATGCTGATTTATATGGGTATAAATGGGCT
CGCGATAATGTCGGGCAATCAGGTGCGACAATCTATCGCTTGTATGGGAAGCCCGATGCGCCAGAGTTGT
TTCTGAAACATGGCAAAGGTAGCGTTGCCAATGATGTTACAGATGAGATGGTCAGACTAAACTGGCTGAC
GGAATTTATGCCTCTTCCGACCATCAAGCATTTTATCCGTACTCCTGATGATGCATGGTTACTCACCACT
GCGATCCCCGGAAAAACAGCATTCCAGGTATTAGAAGAATATCCTGATTCAGGTGAAAATATTGTTGATG
CGCTGGCAGTGTTCCTGCGCCGGTTGCATTCGATTCCTGTTTGTAATTGTCCTTTTAACAGCGATCGCGT
ATTTCGTCTCGCTCAGGCGCAATCACGAATGAATAACGGTTTGGTTGATGCGAGTGATTTTGATGACGAG
CGTAATGGCTGGCCTGTTGAACAAGTCTGGAAAGAAATGCATAAACTTTTGCCATTCTCACCGGATTCAG
TCGTCACTCATGGTGATTTCTCACTTGATAACCTTATTTTTGACGAGGGGAAATTAATAGGTTGTATTGA
TGTTGGACGAGTCGGAATCGCAGACCGATACCAGGATCTTGCCATCCTATGGAACTGCCTCGGTGAGTTT
TCTCCTTCATTACAGAAACGGCTTTTTCAAAAATATGGTATTGATAATCCTGATATGAATAAATTGCAGT
TTCATTTGATGCTCGATGAGTTTTTCTAATCAGAATTGGTTAATTGGTTGTAACACTGGCAGAGCATTAC
GCTGACTTGACGGGACGGCGCAAGCTCATGACCAAAATCCCTTAACGTGAGTTACGCGTCGTTCCACTGA
GCGTCAGACCCCGTAGAAAAGATCAAAGGATCTTCTTGAGATCCTTTTTTTCTGCGCGTAATCTGCTGCT
TGCAAACAAAAAAACCACCGCTACCAGCGGTGGTTTGTTTGCCGGATCAAGAGCTACCAACTCTTTTTCC
GAAGGTAACTGGCTTCAGCAGAGCGCAGATACCAAATACTGTTCTTCTAGTGTAGCCGTAGTTAGGCCAC
CACTTCAAGAACTCTGTAGCACCGCCTACATACCTCGCTCTGCTAATCCTGTTACCAGTGGCTGCTGCCA
GTGGCGATAAGTCGTGTCTTACCGGGTTGGACTCAAGACGATAGTTACCGGATAAGGCGCAGCGGTCGGG
CTGAACGGGGGGTTCGTGCACACAGCCCAGCTTGGAGCGAACGACCTACACCGAACTGAGATACCTACAG
CGTGAGCTATGAGAAAGCGCCACGCTTCCCGAAGGGAGAAAGGCGGACAGGTATCCGGTAAGCGGCAGGG
TCGGAACAGGAGAGCGCACGAGGGAGCTTCCAGGGGGAAACGCCTGGTATCTTTATAGTCCTGTCGGGTT
TCGCCACCTCTGACTTGAGCGTCGATTTTTGTGATGCTCGTCAGGGGGGCGGAGCCTATGGAAAAACGCC
AGCAACGCGGCCTTTTTACGGTTCCTGGCCTTTTGCTGGCCTTTTGCTCACATGTT
